>Addgene plasmid #50631 | pHIS3p:yomWasabi-Tub1+3'UTR::HPH | depositor full sequence | sequence record 75746 | Full Sequence
AACACCCGCTGACGCGCCCTGACGGGCTTGTCTGCTCCCGGCATCCGCTTACAGACAAGCTGTGACCGTC
TCCGGGAGCTGCATGTGTCAGAGGTTTTCACCGTCATCACCGAAACGCGCGAGACGAAAGGGCCTCGTGA
TACGCCTATTTTTATAGGTTAATGTCATGATAATAATGGTTTCTTAGACGTCAGGTGGCACTTTTCGGGG
AAATGTGCGCGGAACCCCTATTTGTTTATTTTTCTAAATACATTCAAATATGTATCCGCTCATGAGACAA
TAACCCTGATAAATGCTTCAATAATATTGAAAAAGGAAGAGTATGAGTATTCAACATTTCCGTGTCGCCC
TTATTCCCTTTTTTGCGGCATTTTGCCTTCCTGTTTTTGCTCACCCAGAAACGCTGGTGAAAGTAAAAGA
TGCTGAAGATCAGTTGGGTGCACGAGTGGGTTACATCGAACTGGATCTCAACAGCGGTAAGATCCTTGAG
AGTTTTCGCCCCGAAGAACGTTTTCCAATGATGAGCACTTTTAAAGTTCTGCTATGTGGCGCGGTATTAT
CCCGTATTGACGCCGGGCAAGAGCAACTCGGTCGCCGCATACACTATTCTCAGAATGACTTGGTTGAGTA
CTCACCAGTCACAGAAAAGCATCTTACGGATGGCATGACAGTAAGAGAATTATGCAGTGCTGCCATAACC
ATGAGTGATAACACTGCGGCCAACTTACTTCTGACAACGATCGGAGGACCGAAGGAGCTAACCGCTTTTT
TGCACAACATGGGGGATCATGTAACTCGCCTTGATCGTTGGGAACCGGAGCTGAATGAAGCCATACCAAA
CGACGAGCGTGACACCACGATGCCTGTAGCAATGGCAACAACGTTGCGCAAACTATTAACTGGCGAACTA
CTTACTCTAGCTTCCCGGCAACAATTAATAGACTGGATGGAGGCGGATAAAGTTGCAGGACCACTTCTGC
GCTCGGCCCTTCCGGCTGGCTGGTTTATTGCTGATAAATCTGGAGCCGGTGAGCGTGGGTCTCGCGGTAT
CATTGCAGCACTGGGGCCAGATGGTAAGCCCTCCCGTATCGTAGTTATCTACACGACGGGGAGTCAGGCA
ACTATGGATGAACGAAATAGACAGATCGCTGAGATAGGTGCCTCACTGATTAAGCATTGGTAACTGTCAG
ACCAAGTTTACTCATATATACTTTAGATTGATTTAAAACTTCATTTTTAATTTAAAAGGATCTAGGTGAA
GATCCTTTTTGATAATCTCATGACCAAAATCCCTTAACGTGAGTTTTCGTTCCACTGAGCGTCAGACCCC
GTAGAAAAGATCAAAGGATCTTCTTGAGATCCTTTTTTTCTGCGCGTAATCTGCTGCTTGCAAACAAAAA
AACCACCGCTACCAGCGGTGGTTTGTTTGCCGGATCAAGAGCTACCAACTCTTTTTCCGAAGGTAACTGG
CTTCAGCAGAGCGCAGATACCAAATACTGTCCTTCTAGTGTAGCCGTAGTTAGGCCACCACTTCAAGAAC
TCTGTAGCACCGCCTACATACCTCGCTCTGCTAATCCTGTTACCAGTGGCTGCTGCCAGTGGCGATAAGT
CGTGTCTTACCGGGTTGGACTCAAGACGATAGTTACCGGATAAGGCGCAGCGGTCGGGCTGAACGGGGGG
TTCGTGCACACAGCCCAGCTTGGAGCGAACGACCTACACCGAACTGAGATACCTACAGCGTGAGCATTGA
GAAAGCGCCACGCTTCCCGAAGGGAGAAAGGCGGACAGGTATCCGGTAAGCGGCAGGGTCGGAACAGGAG
AGCGCACGAGGGAGCTTCCAGGGGGAAACGCCTGGTATCTTTATAGTCCTGTCGGGTTTCGCCACCTCTG
ACTTGAGCGTCGATTTTTGTGATGCTCGTCAGGGGGGCGGAGCCTATGGAAAAACGCCAGCAACGCGGCC
TTTTTACGGTTCCTGGCCTTTTGCTGGCCTTTTGCTCACATGTTCTTTCCTGCGTTATCCCCTGATTCTG
TGGATAACCGTATTACCGCCTTTGAGTGAGCTGATACCGCTCGCCGCAGCCGAACGACCGAGCGCAGCGA
GTCAGTGAGCGAGGAAGCGGAAGAGCGCCCAATACGCAAACCGCCTCTCCCCGCGCGTTGGCCGATTCAT
TAATGCAGGTTAACCTGGCTTATCGAAATTAATACGACTCACTATAGGGAGACCGGCAGATCCGCGGCCG
CATAGGCCACTAGTGGATCTGATATCATCGATGAATTCGAGCTCGTTTTCGACACTGGATGGCGGCGTTA
GTATCGAATCGACAGCAGTATAGCGACCAGCATTCACATACGATTGACGCATGATATTACTTTCTGCGCA
CTTAACTTCGCATCTGGGCAGATGATGTCGAGGCGAAAAAAAATATAAATCACGCTAACATTTGATTAAA
ATAGAACAACTACAATATAAAAAAACTATACAAATGACAAGTTCTTGAAAACAAGAATCTTTTTATTGTC
AGTACTGATTATTCCTTTGCCCTCGGACGAGTGCTGGGGCGTCGGTTTCCACTATCGGCGAGTACTTCTA
CACAGCCATCGGTCCAGACGGCCGCGCTTCTGCGGGCGATTTGTGTACGCCCGACAGTCCCGGCTCCGGA
TCGGACGATTGCGTCGCATCGACCCTGCGCCCAAGCTGCATCATCGAAATTGCCGTCAACCAAGCTCTGA
TAGAGTTGGTCAAGACCAATGCGGAGCATATACGCCCGGAGCCGCGGCGATCCTGCAAGCTCCGGATGCC
TCCGCTCGAAGTAGCGCGTCTGCTGCTCCATACAAGCCAACCACGGCCTCCAGAAGAAGATGTTGGCGAC
CTCGTATTGGGAATCCCCGAACATCGCCTCGCTCCAGTCAATGACCGCTGTTATGCGGCCATTGTCCGTC
AGGACATTGTTGGAGCCGAAATCCGCGTGCACGAGGTGCCGGACTTCGGGGCAGTCCTCGGCCCAAAGCA
TCAGCTCATCGAGAGCCTGCGCGACGGACGCACTGACGGTGTCGTCCATCACAGTTTGCCAGTGATACAC
ATGGGGATCAGCAATCGCGCATATGAAATCACGCCATGTAGTGTATTGACCGATTCCTTGCGGTCCGAAT
GGGCCGAACCCGCTCGTCTGGCTAAGATCGGCCGCAGCGATCGCATCCATGGCCTCCGCGACCGGCTGCA
GAACAGCGGGCAGTTCGGTTTCAGGCAGGTCTTGCAACGTGACACCCTGTGCACGGCGGGAGATGCAATA
GGTCAGGCTCTCGCTGAATTCCCCAATGTCAAGCACTTCCGGAATCGGGAGCGCGGCCGATGCAAAGTGC
CGATAAACATAACGATCTTTGTAGAAACCATCGGCGCAGCTATTTACCCGCAGGACATATCCACGCCCTC
CTACATCGAAGCTGAAAGCACGAGATTCTTCGCCCTCCGAGAGCTGCATCAGGTCGGAGACGCTGTCGAA
CTTTTCGATCAGAAACTTCTCGACAGACGTCGCGGTGAGTTCAGGCTTTTTACCCATGGTTGTTTATGTT
CGGATGTGATGTGAGAACTGTATCCTAGCAAGATTTTAAAAGGAAGTATATGAAAGAAGAACCTCAGTGG
CAAATCCTAACCTTTTATATTTCTCTACAGGGGCGCGGCGTGGGGACAATTCAACGCGTCTGTGAGGGGA
GCGTTTCCCTGCTCGCAGGTCTGCAGCGAGGAGCCGTAATTTTTGCTTCGCGCCGTGCGGCCATCAAAAT
GTATGGATGCAAATGATTATACATGGGGATGTATGGGCTAAATGTACGGGCGACAGTCACATCATGCCCC
TGAGCTGCGCACGTCAAGACTGTCAAGGAGGGTATTCTGGGCCTCCATGTCGCTGGCCGGGTGACCCGGC
GGGGACGAGGCAAGCTAAACAGATCTGGCGCGCCTTAATTAACCACTAAAGGGAACAAAAGCTGGTACCC
TATTACTCTTGGCCTCCTCTAGTACACTCTATATTTTTTTATGCCTCGGTAATGATTTTCATTTTTTTTT
TCCACCTAGCGGATGACTCTTTTTTTTTCTTAGCGATTGGCATTATCACATAATGAATTATACATTATAT
AAAGTAATGTGATTTCTTCGAAGAATATACTAAAAAATGAGCAGGCAAGATAAACGAAGGCAAAGCTCGA
GATGGTAAGTAAAGGTGAAGAGACAACTATGGGGGTAATCAAACCAGACATGAAGATCAAACTGAAAATG
GAAGGTAACGTTAATGGCCACGCGTTTGTTATTGAAGGTGAAGGAGAGGGGAAACCTTACGACGGAACCA
ACACTATCAATTTGGAGGTTAAGGAAGGTGCACCATTACCATTCAGCTATGACATCTTAACAACTGCATT
TTCATACGGCAACAGAGCTTTTACCAAGTACCCTGACGATATACCAAATTACTTCAAACAATCCTTTCCT
GAAGGTTATTCATGGGAGAGAACAATGACGTTTGAAGATAAGGGCATTGTCAAGGTCAAATCTGACATTT
CTATGGAAGAGGATTCATTCATCTACGAGATTCACCTCAAGGGCGAAAACTTCCCACCAAATGGTCCAGT
GATGCAAAAGGAAACTACTGGATGGGATGCTTCTACAGAAAGGATGTACGTGAGAGATGGAGTCTTAAAA
GGTGATGTTAAAATGAAGTTGCTACTTGAAGGTGGTGGCCATCATAGAGTTGATTTCAAAACAATCTACA
GAGCCAAAAAGGCTGTAAAACTTCCTGATTATCATTTTGTGGATCATCGTATAGAAATTCTAAACCACGA
CAAAGATTACAATAAGGTCACTGTTTATGAAATAGCAGTTGCCAGAAATTCTACAGATGGAATGGATGAA
TTGTACAAAGGATCCATGAGAGAAGTTATTAGTATTAATGGTATGTTCGATTTGCCCGTCCAGGCTAGAT
CTTTTTTTTGTTAGTTCATTTTGGCGTTTCATCTTTCATTACTAACTTCAACGCAAAATTTTTTTTTTTT
TGATTTCTCTTTACAGTCGGTCAAGCTGGTTGTCAGATTGGTAATGCCTGTTGGGAATTATATTCCCTTG
AGCACGGTATTAAGCCGGATGGACATCTAGAAGATGGCCTTTCAAAGCCGAAGGGAGGAGAAGAGGGTTT
CTCCACGTTTTTCCATGAAACCGGCTACGGTAAGTTCGTTCCAAGGGCTATTTACGTGGATTTAGAGCCC
AACGTTATTGACGAAGTCCGTAACGGTCCTTACAAGGACTTGTTCCATCCAGAACAGTTGATCAGTGGTA
AGGAGGACGCGGCTAATAATTATGCAAGAGGCCATTACACCGTTGGTAGAGAAATTTTGGGCGATGTTCT
GGATAGGATTAGAAAACTGGCAGACCAATGTGATGGGTTACAAGGGTTCTTGTTTACCCATTCTCTTGGT
GGTGGTACTGGTTCCGGTCTAGGGTCCTTACTGTTGGAAGAACTATCCGCTGAATACGGTAAGAAATCCA
AGCTGGAATTTGCCGTATACCCTGCTCCACAAGTGTCTACTTCTGTGGTTGAGCCTTACAACACAGTTTT
AACTACACATACTACATTGGAACATGCAGATTGTACTTTCATGGTCGATAATGAGGCTATTTACGACATG
TGCAAAAGAAACTTGGATATCCCAAGACCAAGCTTTGCAAACTTAAACAACCTAATTGCTCAAGTGGTAT
CATCTGTTACAGCATCATTGAGATTCGACGGTTCATTAAATGTAGATTTGAACGAATTTCAAACCAATTT
GGTTCCATATCCAAGAATTCATTTCCCCTTAGTTTCATATTCTCCAGTCTTATCCAAATCAAAGGCATTC
CATGAGTCCAACTCTGTGTCAGAAATTACAAACGCTTGTTTTGAACCTGGTAACCAGATGGTCAAGTGTG
ATCCAAGAGATGGTAAATACATGGCTACTTGTCTGTTATACAGGGGTGATGTGGTAACAAGAGATGTTCA
AAGAGCTGTCGAGCAGGTGAAAAACAAGAAGACCGTCCAATTGGTTGATTGGTGTCCAACTGGTTTCAAG
ATCGGTATTTGCTACGAACCTCCAACTGCCACACCAAACTCACAATTGGCCACTGTGGATAGGGCCGTCT
GTATGTTGTCAAATACCACATCCATTGCTGAGGCTTGGAAGAGAATCGATAGAAAATTCGATTTAATGTA
TGCCAAACGTGCTTTCGTCCACTGGTATGTCGGTGAAGGTATGGAAGAAGGTGAATTCACCGAAGCTAGA
GAAGATTTGGCTGCTTTAGAAAGAGATTACATCGAAGTGGGTGCCGACTCATACGCTGAGGAAGAGGAAT
TTTAAGGTTCACTCTCGCCCCCAACCTCCTTATCCTTTCTATATTTCAAGTATATTGTAAAAAAAAAAAT
TCCCCCTACTGTTATATCTCTTTGGTGATATCTTATCTATAATCTACTTATTATATTTCTCTAATATCTA
TGTACAAAAAATAAAAAAAAAAACCATTCTCCTTCTCTAACCTGCATTTGATGAAAGCTTAGTAAGTCTC
ATCGTAGTTGATGGGCCAAAGACATTTGTACTTGTTTCATCAGATTCTTACATCACCCATTTCCATGATT
ATTTCACGGATTTCATTAGTAATTGCATTTTTGTATCCCTAGTTCCTTTTCTCCCGCCTTGCCGTCGAAT
TGAAAAAAAAAATGGAAATGAGGACATCTTCCATTGATATCCAGGACAAAGCAAGAGTAGAAGTAACTAT
TAGCAAGGAGAATTCCAAAAATAGTGAACTTCAAGGTAAGCAGATCTATAGTTTCAATATCTGATTTTCT
GCTTTTCAAAACTTAAAATTCATTAGAAGGTAAAACAAGAACCCGTAAAATTAAAGTTACCGATATTATC
AGGTTTTTCACCCCATGTCTACTATCCCATTTAGAAAGAACTATGTGTTCAAAAACTGGGCCGGTCGACC
TGCAGCGTACGAAGCTTCAGCTGGCGGCCGCGTTCTATAGTGTCACCTAAATCGTATGTGTATGATACAT
AAGGTTATGTATTAATTGTAGCCGCGTTCTAACGACAATATGTCCATATGGTGCACTCTCAGTACAATCT
GCTCTGATGCCGCATAGTTAAGCCAGCCCCGACACCCGCC
Features (pLannotate 1.2.2; 13 found; start..end, strand, type, name):
     88..123     -  CDS            rop (fragment): Rop protein, which maintains plasmids at low copy number; rop
    218..322     +  promoter       AmpR promoter: bla
    323..1183    +  CDS            AmpR: β-lactamase; bla; confers resistance to ampicillin, carbenicillin, and related antibiotics
   1354..1942    +  rep_origin     ori: high-copy-number ColE1/pMB1/pBR322/pUC origin of replication
   2125..2178    +  CDS            lacI (fragment): lac repressor; lacI; The lac repressor binds to the lac operator to inhibit transcription in E. coli. This inhibition can be relieved by adding lactose or isopropyl-β-D-thiogalactopyranoside (IPTG).
   2200..2218    +  promoter       T7 promoter: promoter for bacteriophage T7 RNA polymerase
   2326..3901    -  gene           hphMX6: yeast selectable marker conferring hygromycin resistance
   4009..4195    +  promoter       HIS3 promoter: S. cerevisiae HIS3
   4202..4909    +  CDS            mWasabi: mWasabi is a basic (constitutively fluorescent) green fluorescent protein published in 2008, derived from Clavularia sp.. It has high acid sensitivity.
   5056..6372    +  CDS            TUB1: TBA1_YEAST - Experimental evidence at protein level: Swiss-Prot protein existence level 1. Tubulin is the major constituent of microtubules. It binds two moles of GTP, one at an exchangeable site on the beta chain and one at a non-exchangeable site on the alpha chain. From Saccharomyces cerevisiae (strain ATCC 204508 / S288c) (Baker's yeast).
   6945..7010    +  CDS            ALO1 (fragment): ALO_YEAST - Experimental evidence at protein level: Swiss-Prot protein existence level 1. Can oxidize L-gulono-1,4-lactone as well as D-arabinono-1,4- lactone and L-galactono-1,4-lactone. From Saccharomyces cerevisiae (strain ATCC 204508 / S288c) (Baker's yeast).
   7034..7052    -  promoter       SP6 promoter: promoter for bacteriophage SP6 RNA polymerase
   7115..7166    -  misc_feature   bom (fragment): basis of mobility region from pBR322
