[The description below was written by a language model from this plasmid's Addgene catalogue record and pLannotate feature annotations shown in this document.]
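Description:
pHIS3p:yomWasabi-Tub1+3'UTR::HPH is a yeast expression plasmid of about 7.2 kb built on the pFA6a backbone, designed for fluorescent labelling of microtubules in Saccharomyces cerevisiae. In E. coli it is maintained at high copy through a ColE1/pUC-type origin and selected with ampicillin via the β-lactamase gene. No yeast replication origin or centromere is annotated, which is consistent with an integrating rather than episomal design, although the record does not state the integration strategy or target locus. Selection in yeast relies on the hphMX6 cassette, which confers hygromycin resistance and sits in the opposite orientation to the expression cassette.

The payload is a fusion of yomWasabi, a variant of the green fluorescent protein mWasabi (the "yo" prefix conventionally denotes yeast codon optimisation), to the N terminus of Tub1, the budding yeast α-tubulin. Expression is driven by the S. cerevisiae HIS3 promoter. The annotated mWasabi and TUB1 coding regions are separated by a gap of roughly 150 bp whose content the feature table does not identify. Downstream of the TUB1 coding sequence lies several hundred base pairs of additional sequence, corresponding to the native TUB1 3'UTR named in the construct; the short ALO1 fragment detected there probably reflects neighbouring genomic sequence carried along with it. The insert was cloned between retained XhoI and SalI sites, and flanking T7 and SP6 promoters serve as sequencing primer sites. The small rop, lacI and bom fragments are backbone remnants with no apparent function.

The plasmid belongs to a set of improved reagents for tagging microtubules with fluorescent proteins, allowing live-cell imaging of spindle and cytoplasmic microtubules in green, with a hygromycin marker that leaves auxotrophic markers free.
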