Addgene plasmid #50631: pHIS3p:yomWasabi-Tub1+3'UTR::HPH
Depositing lab: Wei-Lih Lee. Depositing organization: University of Massachusetts, Amherst. Publication: Improved Plasmids for Fluorescent Protein Tagging of Microtubules in Saccharomyces cerevisiae. Markus SM, Omer S, Baranowski K, Lee WL. Traffic. 2015 Jul;16(7):773-86. doi: 10.1111/tra.12276. Epub 2015 Apr 28. PubMed 25711127.
Backbone
  Vector backbone: pFA6a
  Vector type: Yeast Expression
  Selectable markers: Hygromycin
Growth in bacteria
  Bacterial resistance: Ampicillin, 100 μg/mL
  Growth temperature: 37°C
  Growth strain: DH5alpha
  Copy number: High Copy
Gene/Insert
  Gene/Insert name: yomWasabi-Tub1 (alt name: yomWasabi-a-tubulin)
  Species: S. cerevisiae (budding yeast)
  Insert size (bp): 2174
  Promoter: HIS3p
  Tag / fusion protein: yomWasabi (N terminal on insert)
  Cloning method: Restriction Enzyme; 5′ cloning site XhoI (not destroyed); 3′ cloning site SalI (not destroyed)
  Sequencing primers: 5′ T7; 3′ SP6
Terms and licenses: Academic/Nonprofit Terms; Industry Terms: Not Available to Industry
How to cite: pHIS3p:yomWasabi-Tub1+3'UTR::HPH was a gift from Wei-Lih Lee (Addgene plasmid # 50631 ; http://n2t.net/addgene:50631 ; RRID:Addgene_50631)
