>Addgene plasmid #50631 | pHIS3p:yomWasabi-Tub1+3'UTR::HPH | addgene partial sequence | sequence record 76843 | T7 5'-TAATACGACTCACTATAGGG-3'
GCCACTAGTGGATCTGATATCATCGATGAATTCGAGCTCGTTTTCGACACTGGATGGCGGCGTTAGTATC
GAATCGACAGCAGTATAGCGACCAGCATTCACATACGATTGACGCATGATATTACTTTCTGCGCACTTAA
CTTCGCATCTGGGCAGATGATGTCGAGGCGAAAAAAAATATAAATCACGCTAACATTTGATTAAAATAGA
ACAACTACAATATAAAAAAACTATACAAATGACAAGTTCTTGAAAACAAGAATCTTTTTATTGTCAGTAC
TGATTATTCCTTTGCCCTCGGACGAGTGCTGGGGCGTCGGTTTCCACTATCGGCGAGTACTTCTACACAG
CCATCGGTCCAGACGGCCGCGCTTCTGCGGGCGATTTGTGTACGCCCGACAGTCCCGGCTCCGGATCGGA
CGATTGCGTCGCATCGACCCTGCGCCCAAGCTGCATCATCGAAATTGCCGTCAACCAAGCTCTGATAGAG
TTGGTCAAGACCAATGCGGAGCATATACGCCCGGAGCCGCGGCGATCCTGCAAGCTCCGGATGCCTCCGC
TCGAAGTAGCGCGTCTGCTGCTCCATACAAGCCAACCACGGCCTCCAGAAGAAGATGTTGGCGACCTCGT
ATTGGGAATCCCCGAACATCGCCTCGCTCCAGTCAATGACCGCTGTTATGCGGCCATTGTCCGTCAGGAC
ATTGTTGGAGCCGAAATCCGCGTGCACGAGGTGCCGGACTTCGGGGCAGTCCTCGGCCCAAAGCATCAGC
TCATCGAGAGCCTGCGCGACGGACGCACTGACGGTGTCGTCCATCACAGTTTGCCAGTGATACACATGGG
GATCAGCAATCGCGCATATGAAATCACGCCATGTAGTGTATTGACCGATTCCTTGCGGTCCGAATGGGCC
GAACCCGCTCGTCTGGCTAAGATCGGCCGCAGCGATCGCATCCAT
