>Addgene plasmid #50631 | pHIS3p:yomWasabi-Tub1+3'UTR::HPH | addgene partial sequence | sequence record 77636 | yTUB1-R 5'-TTGCGTTGAAGTTAGTAATGAAAGA-3'
GATCTAGCCTGGACGGGCAAATCGAACATACCATTAATACTAATAACTTCTCTCATGGATCCTTTGTACA
ATTCATCCATTCCATCTGTAGAATTTCTGGCAACTGCTATTTCATAAACAGTGACCTTATTGTAATCTTT
GTCGTGGTTTAGAATTTCTATACGATGATCCACAAAATGATAATCAGGAAGTTTTACAGCCTTTTTGGCT
CTGTAGATTGTTTTGAAATCAACTCTATGATGGCCACCACCTTCAAGTAGCAACTTCATTTTAACATCAC
CTTTTAAGACTCCATCTCTCACGTACATCCTTTCTGTAGAAGCATCCCATCCAGTAGTTTCCTTTTGCAT
CACTGGACCATTTGGTGGGAAGTTTTCGCCCTTGAGGTGAATCTCGTAGATGAATGAATCCTCTTCCATA
GAAATGTCAGATTTGACCTTGACAATGCCCTTATCTTCAAACGTCATTGTTCTCTCCCATGAATAACCTT
CAGGAAAGGATTGTTTGAAGTAATTTGGTATATCGTCAGGGTACTTGGTAAAAGCTCTGTTGCCGTATGA
AAATGCAGTTGTTAAGATGTCATAGCTGAATGGTAATGGTGCACCTTCCTTAACCTCCAAATTGATAGTG
TTGGTTCCGTCGTAAGGTTTCCCCTCTCCTTCACCTTCAATAACAAACGCGTGGCCATTAACGTTACCTT
CCATTTTCAGTTTGATCTTCATGTCTGGTTTGATTACCCCCATAGTTGTCTCTTCACCTTTACTTACCAT
CTCGAGCTTTGCCTTCGTTTATCTTGCCTGCTCATTTTTTAGTATATTCTTCGAAGAAATCACATTACTT
TATATAATGTATAATTCATTATGTGATAATGCCAATCGCTAA
