>Addgene plasmid #50631 | pHIS3p:yomWasabi-Tub1+3'UTR::HPH | addgene partial sequence | sequence record 78072 | Sp6
ACGCTGCAGGTCGACCGGCCCAGTTTTTGAACACATAGTTCTTTCTAAATGGGATAGTAGACATGGGGTG
AAAAACCTGATAATATCGGTAACTTTAATTTTACGGGTTCTTGTTTTACCTTCTAATGAATTTTAAGTTT
TGAAAAGCAGAAAATCAGATATTGAAACTATAGATCTGCTTACCTTGAAGTTCACTATTTTTGGAATTCT
CCTTGCTAATAGTTACTTCTACTCTTGCTTTGTCCTGGATATCAATGGAAGATGTCCTCATTTCCATTTT
TTTTTTCAATTCGACGGCAAGGCGGGAGAAAAGGAACTAGGGATACAAAAATGCAATTACTAATGAAATC
CGTGAAATAATCATGGAAATGGGTGATGTAAGAATCTGATGAAACAAGTACAAATGTCTTTGGCCCATCA
ACTACGATGAGACTTACTAAGCTTTCATCAAATGCAGGTTAGAGAAGGAGAATGGTTTTTTTTTTTATTT
TTTGTACATAGATATTAGAGAAATATAATAAGTAGATTATAGATAAGATATCACCAAAGAGATATAACAG
TAGGGGGAATTTTTTTTTTTACAATATACTTGAAATATAGAAAGGATAAGGAGGTTGGGGGCGAGAGTGA
ACCTTAAAATTCCTCTTCCTCAGCGTATGAGTCGGCACCCACTTCGATGTAATCTCTTTCTAAAGCAGCC
AAATCTTCTCTAGCTTCGGTGAATTCACCTTCTTCCATACCTTCACCGACATACCAGTGGACGAAAGCAC
GTTTGGCATACATTAAATCGAATTTTCTATCGATTCTCTTCCAAGCCTCAGCAATGGATGTGGTATTTGA
CAACATACAGACGGCCCTATCCACAGTGGCCAATTGTGAGTTTGGTG
